LOCUS       Exported 16861 bp ds-DNA circular SYN 12-MAY-2021
DEFINITION  RNA-based iPSC generation. VEE RNA replicon 3'ORF encoding OCT4,
            KLF4, SOX2 separated by 2A peptides followed by an IRES then GLIS1
            and a second IRES and PuroR ORF.
ACCESSION   .
VERSION     .
KEYWORDS    SP6-VEE-OKS-iG
SOURCE      synthetic DNA construct
  ORGANISM  synthetic DNA construct
REFERENCE   1 (bases 1 to 16861)
  AUTHORS   Yoshioka N, Gros E, Li HR, Kumar S, Deacon DC, Maron C, Muotri AR,
            Chi NC, Fu XD, Yu BD, Dowdy SF
  TITLE     Efficient generation of human iPSCs by a synthetic self-replicative
            RNA.
  JOURNAL   Cell Stem Cell. 2013 Aug 1;13(2):246-54. doi:
            10.1016/j.stem.2013.06.001.
  PUBMED    23910086
REFERENCE   2 (bases 1 to 16861)
  AUTHORS   .
  TITLE     Direct Submission
  JOURNAL   Exported May 12, 2021 from SnapGene Server 1.1.58
            http://www.snapgene.com
FEATURES             Location/Qualifiers
     source          1..16861
                     /organism="synthetic DNA construct"
                     /mol_type="other DNA"
     RBS             1535..1543
                     /label=Shine-Dalgarno sequence
                     /note="full consensus sequence for ribosome-binding sites
                     upstream of start codons in E. coli; complementary to a
                     region in the 3' end of the 16S rRNA (Chen et al., 1994)"
     regulatory      7586..7595
                     /regulatory_class="other"
                     /note="vertebrate consensus sequence for strong initiation
                     of translation (Kozak, 1987)"
     CDS             8678..8731
                     /codon_start=1
                     /product="2A peptide from Thosea asigna virus capsid
                     protein"
                     /label=T2A
                     /note="Eukaryotic ribosomes fail to insert a peptide bond
                     between the Gly and Pro residues, yielding separate
                     polypeptides."
                     /translation="EGRGSLLTCGDVEENPGP"
     CDS             10154..10213
                     /codon_start=1
                     /product="2A peptide from equine rhinitis A virus
                     polyprotein"
                     /label=E2A
                     /note="Eukaryotic ribosomes fail to insert a peptide bond
                     between the Gly and Pro residues, yielding separate
                     polypeptides."
                     /translation="QCTNYALLKLAGDVESNPGP"
     regulatory      11812..11821
                     /regulatory_class="other"
                     /note="vertebrate consensus sequence for strong initiation
                     of translation (Kozak, 1987)"
     CDS             14301..14900
                     /codon_start=1
                     /gene="pac from Streptomyces alboniger"
                     /product="puromycin N-acetyltransferase"
                     /label=PuroR
                     /note="confers resistance to puromycin"
                     /translation="MTEYKPTVRLATRDDVPRAVRTLAAAFADYPATRHTVDPDRHIER
                     VTELQELFLTRVGLDIGKVWVADDGAAVAVWTTPESVEAGAVFAEIGPRMAELSGSRLA
                     AQQQMEGLLAPHRPKEPAWFLATVGVSPDHQGKGLGSAVVLPGVEAAERAGVPAFLETS
                     APRNLPFYERLGFTVTADVEVPEGPRTWCMTRKPGA"
     primer_bind     complement(14301..14320)
                     /label=Puro-R
                     /note="Puromycin resistance gene, reverse primer. Also
                     called puro-variant-R"
     primer_bind     14797..14817
                     /label=Puro-F
                     /note="Puromycin resistance gene, forward primer"
     promoter        15098..15202
                     /gene="bla"
                     /label=AmpR promoter
     CDS             15203..16063
                     /codon_start=1
                     /gene="bla"
                     /product="beta-lactamase"
                     /label=AmpR
                     /note="confers resistance to ampicillin, carbenicillin, and
                     related antibiotics"
                     /translation="MSIQHFRVALIPFFAAFCLPVFAHPETLVKVKDAEDQLGARVGYI
                     ELDLNSGKILESFRPEERFPMMSTFKVLLCGAVLSRVDAGQEQLGRRIHYSQNDLVEYS
                     PVTEKHLTDGMTVRELCSAAITMSDNTAANLLLTTIGGPKELTAFLHNMGDHVTRLDRW
                     EPELNEAIPNDERDTTMPVAMATTLRKLLTGELLTLASRQQLIDWMEADKVAGPLLRSA
                     LPAGWFIADKSGAGERGSRGIIAALGPDGKPSRIVVIYTTGSQATMDERNRQIAEIGAS
                     LIKHW"
     primer_bind     complement(15421..15440)
                     /label=Amp-R
                     /note="Ampicillin resistance gene, reverse primer"
     rep_origin      16234..16822
                     /direction=RIGHT
                     /label=ori
                     /note="high-copy-number ColE1/pMB1/pBR322/pUC origin of
                     replication"
     primer_bind     16723..16742
                     /label=pBR322ori-F
                     /note="pBR322 origin, forward primer"
     promoter        16844..1
                     /label=SP6 promoter
                     /note="promoter for bacteriophage SP6 RNA polymerase"
     primer_bind     16844..16861
                     /label=SP6
                     /note="SP6 promoter, forward primer"
ORIGIN
        1 atgggcggcg catgagagaa gcccagacca attacctacc caaaatggag aaagttcacg
       61 ttgacatcga ggaagacagc ccattcctca gagctttgca gcggagcttc ccgcagtttg
      121 aggtagaagc caagcaggtc actgataatg accatgctaa tgccagagcg ttttcgcatc
      181 tggcttcaaa actgatcgaa acggaggtgg acccatccga cacgatcctt gacattggaa
      241 gtgcgcccgc ccgcagaatg tattctaagc acaagtatca ttgtatctgt ccgatgagat
      301 gtgcggaaga tccggacaga ttgtataagt atgcaactaa gctgaagaaa aactgtaagg
      361 aaataactga taaggaattg gacaagaaaa tgaaggagct ggccgccgtc atgagcgacc
      421 ctgacctgga aactgagact atgtgcctcc acgacgacga gtcgtgtcgc tacgaagggc
      481 aagtcgctgt ttaccaggat gtatacgcgg ttgacggacc gacaagtctc tatcaccaag
      541 ccaataaggg agttagagtc gcctactgga taggctttga caccacccct tttatgttta
      601 agaacttggc tggagcatat ccatcatact ctaccaactg ggccgacgaa accgtgttaa
      661 cggctcgtaa cataggccta tgcagctctg acgttatgga gcggtcacgt agagggatgt
      721 ccattcttag aaagaagtat ttgaaaccat ccaacaatgt tctattctct gttggctcga
      781 ccatctacca cgagaagagg gacttactga ggagctggca cctgccgtct gtatttcact
      841 tacgtggcaa gcaaaattac acatgtcggt gtgagactat agttagttgc gacgggtacg
      901 tcgttaaaag aatagctatc agtccaggcc tgtatgggaa gccttcaggc tatgctgcta
      961 cgatgcaccg cgagggattc ttgtgctgca aagtgacaga cacattgaac ggggagaggg
     1021 tctcttttcc cgtgtgcacg tatgtgccag ctacattgtg tgaccaaatg actggcatac
     1081 tggcaacaga tgtcagtgcg gacgacgcgc aaaaactgct ggttgggctc aaccagcgta
     1141 tagtcgtcaa cggtcgcacc cagagaaaca ccaataccat gaaaaattac cttttgcccg
     1201 tagtggccca ggcatttgct aggtgggcaa aggaatataa ggaagatcaa gaagatgaaa
     1261 ggccactagg actacgagat agacagttag tcatggggtg ttgttgggct tttagaaggc
     1321 acaagataac atctatttat aagcgcccgg atacccaaac catcatcaaa gtgaacagcg
     1381 atttccactc attcgtgctg cccaggatag gcagtaacac attggagatc gggctgagaa
     1441 caagaatcag gaaaatgtta gaggagcaca aggagccgtc acctctcatt accgccgagg
     1501 acgtacaaga agctaagtgc gcagccgatg aggctaagga ggtgcgtgaa gccgaggagt
     1561 tgcgcgcagc tctaccacct ttggcagctg atgttgagga gcccactctg gaagccgatg
     1621 tcgacttgat gttacaagag gctggggccg gctcagtgga gacacctcgt ggcttgataa
     1681 aggttaccag ctacgatggc gaggacaaga tcggctctta cgctgtgctt tctccgcagg
     1741 ctgtactcaa gagtgaaaaa ttatcttgca tccaccctct cgctgaacaa gtcatagtga
     1801 taacacactc tggccgaaaa gggcgttatg ccgtggaacc ataccatggt aaagtagtgg
     1861 tgccagaggg acatgcaata cccgtccagg actttcaagc tctgagtgaa agtgccacca
     1921 ttgtgtacaa cgaacgtgag ttcgtaaaca ggtacctgca ccatattgcc acacatggag
     1981 gagcgctgaa cactgatgaa gaatattaca aaactgtcaa gcccagcgag cacgacggcg
     2041 aatacctgta cgacatcgac aggaaacagt gcgtcaagaa agaactagtc actgggctag
     2101 ggctcacagg cgagctggtg gatcctccct tccatgaatt cgcctacgag agtctgagaa
     2161 cacgaccagc cgctccttac caagtaccaa ccataggggt gtatggcgtg ccaggatcag
     2221 gcaagtctgg catcattaaa agcgcagtca ccaaaaaaga tctagtggtg agcgccaaga
     2281 aagaaaactg tgcagaaatt ataagggacg tcaagaaaat gaaagggctg gacgtcaatg
     2341 ccagaactgt ggactcagtg ctcttgaatg gatgcaaaca ccccgtagag accctgtata
     2401 ttgacgaagc ttttgcttgt catgcaggta ctctcagagc gctcatagcc attataagac
     2461 ctaaaaaggc agtgctctgc ggggatccca aacagtgcgg tttttttaac atgatgtgcc
     2521 tgaaagtgca ttttaaccac gagatttgca cacaagtctt ccacaaaagc atctctcgcc
     2581 gttgcactaa atctgtgact tcggtcgtct caaccttgtt ttacgacaaa aaaatgagaa
     2641 cgacgaatcc gaaagagact aagattgtga ttgacactac cggcagtacc aaacctaagc
     2701 aggacgatct cattctcact tgtttcagag ggtgggtgaa gcagttgcaa atagattaca
     2761 aaggcaacga aataatgacg gcagctgcct ctcaagggct gacccgtaaa ggtgtgtatg
     2821 ccgttcggta caaggtgaat gaaaatcctc tgtacgcacc cacctcagaa catgtgaacg
     2881 tcctactgac ccgcacggag gaccgcatcg tgtggaaaac actagccggc gacccatgga
     2941 taaaaacact gactgccaag taccctggga atttcactgc cacgatagag gagtggcaag
     3001 cagagcatga tgccatcatg aggcacatct tggagagacc ggaccctacc gacgtcttcc
     3061 agaataaggc aaacgtgtgt tgggccaagg ctttagtgcc ggtgctgaag accgctggca
     3121 tagacatgac cactgaacaa tggaacactg tggattattt tgaaacggac aaagctcact
     3181 cagcagagat agtattgaac caactatgcg tgaggttctt tggactcgat ctggactccg
     3241 gtctattttc tgcacccact gttccgttat ccattaggaa taatcactgg gataactccc
     3301 cgtcgcctaa catgtacggg ctgaataaag aagtggtccg tcagctctct cgcaggtacc
     3361 cacaactgcc tcgggcagtt gccactggaa gagtctatga catgaacact ggtacactgc
     3421 gcaattatga tccgcgcata aacctagtac ctgtaaacag aagactgcct catgctttag
     3481 tcctccacca taatgaacac ccacagagtg acttttcttc attcgtcagc aaattgaagg
     3541 gcagaactgt cctggtggtc ggggaaaagt tgtccgtccc aggcaaaatg gttgactggt
     3601 tgtcagaccg gcctgaggct accttcagag ctcggctgga tttaggcatc ccaggtgatg
     3661 tgcccaaata tgacataata tttgttaatg tgaggacccc atataaatac catcactatc
     3721 agcagtgtga agaccatgcc attaagctta gcatgttgac caagaaagct tgtctgcatc
     3781 tgaatcccgg cggaacctgt gtcagcatag gttatggtta cgctgacagg gccagcgaaa
     3841 gcatcattgg tgctatagcg cggcagttca agttttcccg ggtatgcaaa ccgaaatcct
     3901 cacttgaaga gacggaagtt ctgtttgtat tcattgggta cgatcgcaag gcccgtacgc
     3961 acaattctta caagctttca tcaaccttga ccaacattta tacaggttcc agactccacg
     4021 aagccggatg tgcaccctca tatcatgtgg tgcgagggga tattgccacg gccaccgaag
     4081 gagtgattat aaatgctgct aacagcaaag gacaacctgg cggaggggtg tgcggagcgc
     4141 tgtataagaa attcccggaa agcttcgatt tacagccgat cgaagtagga aaagcgcgac
     4201 tggtcaaagg tgcagctaaa catatcattc atgccgtagg accaaacttc aacaaagttt
     4261 cggaggttga aggtgacaaa cagttggcag aggcttatga gtccatcgct aagattgtca
     4321 acgataacaa ttacaagtca gtagcgattc cactgttgtc caccggcatc ttttccggga
     4381 acaaagatcg actaacccaa tcattgaacc atttgctgac agctttagac accactgatg
     4441 cagatgtagc catatactgc agggacaaga aatgggaaat gactctcaag gaagcagtgg
     4501 ctaggagaga agcagtggag gagatatgca tatccgacga ctcttcagtg acagaacctg
     4561 atgcagagct ggtgagggtg catccgaaga gttctttggc tggaaggaag ggctacagca
     4621 caagcgatgg caaaactttc tcatatttgg aagggaccaa gtttcaccag gcggccaagg
     4681 atatagcaga aattaatgcc atgtggcccg ttgcaacgga ggccaatgag caggtatgca
     4741 tgtatatcct cggagaaagc atgagcagta ttaggtcgaa atgccccgtc gaagagtcgg
     4801 aagcctccac accacctagc acgctgcctt gcttgtgcat ccatgccatg actccagaaa
     4861 gagtacagcg cctaaaagcc tcacgtccag aacaaattac tgtgtgctca tcctttccat
     4921 tgccgaagta tagaatcact ggtgtgcaga agatccaatg ctcccagcct atattgttct
     4981 caccgaaagt gcctgcgtat attcatccaa ggaagtatct cgtggaaaca ccaccggtag
     5041 acgagactcc ggagccatcg gcagagaacc aatccacaga ggggacacct gaacaaccac
     5101 cacttataac cgaggatgag accaggacta gaacgcctga gccgatcatc atcgaagagg
     5161 aagaagagga tagcataagt ttgctgtcag atggcccgac ccaccaggtg ctgcaagtcg
     5221 aggcagacat tcacgggccg ccctctgtat ctagctcatc ctggtccatt cctcatgcat
     5281 ccgactttga tgtggacagt ttatccatac ttgacaccct ggagggagct agcgtgacca
     5341 gcggggcaac gtcagccgag actaactctt acttcgcaaa gagtatggag tttctggcgc
     5401 gaccggtgcc tgcgcctcga acagtattca ggaaccctcc acatcccgct ccgcgcacaa
     5461 gaacaccgtc acttgcaccc agcagggcct gctcgagaac cagcctagtt tccaccccgc
     5521 caggcgtgaa tagggtgatc actagagagg agctcgaggc gcttaccccg tcacgcactc
     5581 ctagcaggtc ggtctcgaga accagcctgg tctccaaccc gccaggcgta aatagggtga
     5641 ttacaagaga ggagtttgag gcgttcgtag cacaacaaca atgacggttt gatgcgggtg
     5701 catacatctt ttcctccgac accggtcaag ggcatttaca acaaaaatca gtaaggcaaa
     5761 cggtgctatc cgaagtggtg ttggagagga ccgaattgga gatttcgtat gccccgcgcc
     5821 tcgaccaaga aaaagaagaa ttactacgca agaaattaca gttaaatccc acacctgcta
     5881 acagaagcag ataccagtcc aggaaggtgg agaacatgaa agccataaca gctagacgta
     5941 ttctgcaagg cctagggcat tatttgaagg cagaaggaaa agtggagtgc taccgaaccc
     6001 tgcatcctgt tcctttgtat tcatctagtg tgaaccgtgc cttttcaagc cccaaggtcg
     6061 cagtggaagc ctgtaacgcc atgttgaaag agaactttcc gactgtggct tcttactgta
     6121 ttattccaga gtacgatgcc tatttggaca tggttgacgg agcttcatgc tgcttagaca
     6181 ctgccagttt ttgccctgca aagctgcgca gctttccaaa gaaacactcc tatttggaac
     6241 ccacaatacg atcggcagtg ccttcagcga tccagaacac gctccagaac gtcctggcag
     6301 ctgccacaaa aagaaattgc aatgtcacgc aaatgagaga attgcccgta ttggattcgg
     6361 cggcctttaa tgtggaatgc ttcaagaaat atgcgtgtaa taatgaatat tgggaaacgt
     6421 ttaaagaaaa ccccatcagg cttactgaag aaaacgtggt aaattacatt accaaattaa
     6481 aaggaccaaa agctgctgct ctttttgcga agacacataa tttgaatatg ttgcaggaca
     6541 taccaatgga caggtttgta atggacttaa agagagacgt gaaagtgact ccaggaacaa
     6601 aacatactga agaacggccc aaggtacagg tgatccaggc tgccgatccg ctagcaacag
     6661 cgtatctgtg cggaatccac cgagagctgg ttaggagatt aaatgcggtc ctgcttccga
     6721 acattcatac actgtttgat atgtcggctg aagactttga cgctattata gccgagcact
     6781 tccagcctgg ggattgtgtt ctggaaactg acatcgcgtc gtttgataaa agtgaggacg
     6841 acgccatggc tctgaccgcg ttaatgattc tggaagactt aggtgtggac gcagagctgt
     6901 tgacgctgat tgaggcggct ttcggcgaaa tttcatcaat acatttgccc actaaaacta
     6961 aatttaaatt cggagccatg atgaaatctg gaatgttcct cacactgttt gtgaacacag
     7021 tcattaacat tgtaatcgca agcagagtgt tgagagaacg gctaaccgga tcaccatgtg
     7081 cagcattcat tggagatgac aatatcgtga aaggagtcaa atcggacaaa ttaatggcag
     7141 acaggtgcgc cacctggttg aatatggaag tcaagattat agatgctgtg gtgggcgaga
     7201 aagcgcctta tttctgtgga gggtttattt tgtgtgactc cgtgaccggc acagcgtgcc
     7261 gtgtggcaga ccccctaaaa aggctgttta agcttggcaa acctctggca gcagacgatg
     7321 aacatgatga tgacaggaga agggcattgc atgaagagtc aacacgctgg aaccgagtgg
     7381 gtattctttc agagctgtgc aaggcagtag aatcaaggta tgaaaccgta ggaacttcca
     7441 tcatagttat ggccatgact actctagcta gcagtgttaa atcattcagc tacctgagag
     7501 gggcccctat aactctctac ggctaacctg aatggactac gacatagtct agtccgccaa
     7561 gtctagcata tgggcgcgtg aattcgccac catggcggga cacctggctt cggatttcgc
     7621 cttctcgccc cctccaggtg gtggaggtga tgggccaggg gggccggagc cgggctgggt
     7681 tgatcctcgg acctggctaa gcttccaagg ccctcctgga gggccaggaa tcgggccggg
     7741 ggttgggcca ggctctgagg tgtgggggat tcccccatgc cccccgccgt atgagttctg
     7801 tggggggatg gcgtactgtg ggccccaggt tggagtgggg ctagtgcccc aaggcggctt
     7861 ggagacctct cagcctgagg gcgaagcagg agtcggggtg gagagcaact ccgatggggc
     7921 ctccccggag ccctgcaccg tcacccctgg tgccgtgaag ctggagaagg agaagctgga
     7981 gcaaaacccg gaggagtccc aggacatcaa agctctgcag aaagaactcg agcaatttgc
     8041 caagctcctg aagcagaaga ggatcaccct gggatataca caggccgatg tggggctcac
     8101 cctgggggtt ctatttggga aggtattcag ccaaacgacc atctgccgct ttgaggctct
     8161 gcagcttagc ttcaagaaca tgtgtaagct gcggcccttg ctgcagaagt gggtggagga
     8221 agctgacaac aatgaaaatc ttcaggagat atgcaaagca gaaaccctcg tgcaggcccg
     8281 aaagagaaag cgaaccagta tcgagaaccg agtgagaggc aacctggaga atttgttcct
     8341 gcagtgcccg aaacccacac tgcagcagat cagccacatc gcccagcagc ttgggctcga
     8401 gaaggatgtg gtccgagtgt ggttctgtaa ccggcgccag aagggcaagc gatcaagcag
     8461 cgactatgca caacgagagg attttgaggc tgctgggtct cctttctcag ggggaccagt
     8521 gtcctttcct ctggccccag ggccccattt tggtacccca ggctatggga gccctcactt
     8581 cactgcactg tactcctcgg tccctttccc tgagggggaa gcctttcccc ctgtctccgt
     8641 caccactctg ggctctccca tgcattcaaa ctctagtgag ggcagaggaa gtctgctaac
     8701 atgcggtgac gtcgaggaga atcctggccc acaattgatg gctgtcagcg acgcgctgct
     8761 cccatctttc tccacgttcg cgtctggccc ggcgggaagg gagaagacac tgcgtcaagc
     8821 aggtgccccg aataaccgct ggcgggagga gctctcccac atgaagcgac ttcccccagt
     8881 gcttcccggc cgcccctatg acctggcggc ggcgaccgtg gccacagacc tggagagcgg
     8941 cggagccggt gcggcttgcg gcggtagcaa cctggcgccc ctacctcgga gagagaccga
     9001 ggagttcaac gatctcctgg acctggactt tattctctcc aattcgctga cccatcctcc
     9061 ggagtcagtg gccgccaccg tgtcctcgtc agcgtcagcc tcctcttcgt cgtcgccgtc
     9121 gagcagcggc cctgccagcg cgccctccac ctgcagcttc acctatccga tccgggccgg
     9181 gaacgacccg ggcgtggcgc cgggcggcac gggcggaggc ctcctctatg gcagggagtc
     9241 cgctccccct ccgacggctc ccttcaacct ggcggacatc aacgacgtga gcccctcggg
     9301 cggcttcgtg gccgagctcc tgcggccaga attggacccg gtgtacattc cgccgcagca
     9361 gccgcagccg ccaggtggcg ggctgatggg caagttcgtg ctgaaggcgt cgctgagcgc
     9421 ccctggcagc gagtacggca gcccgtcggt catcagcgtc agcaaaggca gccctgacgg
     9481 cagccacccg gtggtggtgg cgccctacaa cggcgggccg ccgcgcacgt gccccaagat
     9541 caagcaggag gcggtctctt cgtgcaccca cttgggcgct ggaccccctc tcagcaatgg
     9601 ccaccggccg gctgcacacg acttccccct ggggcggcag ctccccagca ggactacccc
     9661 gaccctgggt cttgaggaag tgctgagcag cagggactgt caccctgccc tgccgcttcc
     9721 tcccggcttc catccccacc cggggcccaa ttacccatcc ttcctgcccg atcagatgca
     9781 gccgcaagtc ccgccgctcc attaccaaga gctcatgcca cccggttcct gcatgccaga
     9841 ggagcccaag ccaaagaggg gaagacgatc gtggccccgg aaaaggaccg ccacccacac
     9901 ttgtgattac gcgggctgcg gcaaaaccta cacaaagagt tcccatctca aggcacacct
     9961 gcgaacccac acaggtgaga aaccttacca ctgtgactgg gacggctgtg gatggaaatt
    10021 cgcccgctca gatgaactga ccaggcacta ccgtaaacac acggggcacc gcccgttcca
    10081 gtgccaaaaa tgcgaccgag cattttccag gtcggaccac ctcgccttac acatgaagag
    10141 gcatttttct agacaatgta ctaactacgc tttgttgaaa ctcgctggcg atgttgaaag
    10201 taaccccggt cctggcgcgc ccatgtacaa catgatggag acggagctga agccgccggg
    10261 cccgcagcaa acttcggggg gcggcggcgg caactccacc gcggcggcgg ccggcggcaa
    10321 ccagaaaaac agcccggacc gcgtcaagcg gcccatgaat gccttcatgg tgtggtcccg
    10381 cgggcagcgg cgcaagatgg cccaggagaa ccccaagatg cacaactcgg agatcagcaa
    10441 gcgcctgggc gccgagtgga aacttttgtc ggagacggag aagcggccgt tcatcgacga
    10501 ggctaagcgg ctgcgagcgc tgcacatgaa ggagcacccg gattataaat accggccccg
    10561 gcggaaaacc aagacgctca tgaagaagga taagtacacg ctgcccggcg ggctgctggc
    10621 ccccggcggc aatagcatgg cgagcggggt cggggtgggc gccggcctgg gcgcgggcgt
    10681 gaaccagcgc atggacagtt acgcgcacat gaacggctgg agcaacggca gctacagcat
    10741 gatgcaggac cagctgggct acccgcagca cccgggcctc aatgcgcacg gcgcagcgca
    10801 gatgcagccc atgcaccgct acgacgtgag cgccctgcag tacaactcca tgaccagctc
    10861 gcagacctac atgaacggct cgcccaccta cagcatgtcc tactcgcagc agggcacccc
    10921 tggcatggct cttggctcca tgggttcggt ggtcaagtcc gaggccagct ccagcccccc
    10981 tgtggttacc tcttcctccc actccagggc gccctgccag gccggggacc tccgggacat
    11041 gatcagcatg tatctccccg gcgccgaggt gccggaaccc gccgccccca gcagacttca
    11101 catgtcccag cactaccaga gcggcccggt gcccggcacg gccattaacg gcacactgcc
    11161 cctctcacac atgtgagcgg ccatcgatgt cgacaactaa cttaagctag caacggtttc
    11221 cctctagcgg gatcaattcc gccccccccc cctaacgtta ctggccgaag ccgcttggaa
    11281 taaggccggt gtgcgtttgt ctatatgtta ttttccacca tattgccgtc ttttggcaat
    11341 gtgagggccc ggaaacctgg ccctgtcttc ttgacgagca ttcctagggg tctttcccct
    11401 ctcgccaaag gaatgcaagg tctgttgaat gtcgtgaagg aagcagttcc tctggaagct
    11461 tcttgaagac aaacaacgtc tgtagcgacc ctttgcaggc agcggaaccc cccacctggc
    11521 gacaggtgcc tctgcggcca aaagccacgt gtataagata cacctgcaaa ggcggcacaa
    11581 ccccagtgcc acgttgtgag ttggatagtt gtggaaagag tcaaatggct ctcctcaagc
    11641 gtattcaaca aggggctgaa ggatgcccag aaggtacccc attgtatggg atctgatctg
    11701 gggcctcggt gcacatgctt tacatgtgtt tagtcgaggt taaaaaaacg tctaggcccc
    11761 ccgaaccacg gggacgtggt tttcctttga aaaacacgat aataccaatt cgccaccatg
    11821 gcagaggccc gcacatccct gtctgcccac tgtcggggcc cgctggccac tggcctgcac
    11881 ccagacctgg acctcccggg ccgaagcctc gccacccctg cgccttcctg ctaccttctg
    11941 ggcagcgaac ccagctctgg cctgggcctc cagcccgaga cccacctccc cgagggcagc
    12001 ctgaagcggt gctgcgtctt gggcctaccc cccacctccc cagcctcctc ctcaccctgt
    12061 gcctcctccg acgtcacctc catcatccgc tcctcccaga cgtctctggt cacctgtgta
    12121 aatggactcc ggagcccccc tctgacggga gatctggggg gcccttccaa gcgggcccgg
    12181 cctggccctg catcgacgga cagccatgag ggcagcttgc aacttgaagc ctgccggaag
    12241 gcgagcttcc tgaagcagga acccgcggat gagttttcag agctctttgg gcctcaccag
    12301 cagggcctgc cgccccccta tcccctgtct cagttgccgc ctggcccaag ccttggaggc
    12361 ctggggctgg gcctggcagg cagggtggtg gccgggcggc aggcgtgccg ctgggtggac
    12421 tgctgtgcag cctatgagca gcaggaggag ctggtgcggc acatcgagaa gagccacatc
    12481 gaccagcgca agggcgagga cttcacctgc ttctgggctg gctgcgtgcg ccgctacaag
    12541 cccttcaacg cccgctacaa gctgctcatc cacatgcgag tgcactcggg cgagaagccc
    12601 aacaagtgca tgtttgaagg ctgcagcaag gccttctcac ggctggagaa cctcaagatc
    12661 cacctgagga gccacacggg cgagaagccg tacctgtgcc agcacccggg ttgccagaag
    12721 gccttcagca actccagcga ccgcgccaag caccagcgca cccacctaga cacgaagccg
    12781 tacgcctgtc agatccctgg ctgctccaag cgctacacag accccagctc cctccgcaag
    12841 cacgtcaagg cccattcagc caaagagcag caggtgcgta agaagctgca tgcgggccct
    12901 gacaccgagg ccgacgtcct gaccgagtgt ctggtcctgc agcagctcca cacgtccaca
    12961 cagctggctg ccagcgacgg caagggtggc tgtggcctgg gccaggagct gctcccaggt
    13021 gtgtatcctg gctccatcac cccccataac ggacttgcat cgggcctcct gcccccagcg
    13081 cacgacgtac cttccaggca ccacccgctg gatgccacca ccagttccca ccaccatctg
    13141 tcccctctgc ccatggctga gagcacccgg gatgggttgg ggcccggcct cctctcacca
    13201 atagtcagcc ccctgaaggg gctggggcca ccgccgctgc ccccatcctc tcagagccat
    13261 tctccggggg gccagccctt ccccacactc cccagcaagc cgtcctaccc acccttccag
    13321 agccctccac ccccgcctct gcccagccca caaggttacc agggcagttt ccactccatc
    13381 cagagttgct tcccctatgg cgactgctac cggatggctg aaccagcagc cggtggggac
    13441 ggactggtcg gggagaccca cggtttcaac cccctgcggc ccaatggcta ccacagcctc
    13501 agcacgccct tgcctgccac aggctatgag gccctggctg aggcctcatg ccccacagcg
    13561 ctgccacagc agccatctga agatgtggtg tccagcggcc ccgaggactg tggcttcttc
    13621 cccaatggag cctttgacca ctgcctgggc cacatcccct ccatctacac agacacctga
    13681 gcggccgcaa ctaacttaag ctagcaacgg tttccctcta gcgggatcaa ttccgccccc
    13741 cccccctaac gttactggcc gaagccgctt ggaataaggc cggtgtgcgt ttgtctatat
    13801 gttattttcc accatattgc cgtcttttgg caatgtgagg gcccggaaac ctggccctgt
    13861 cttcttgacg agcattccta ggggtctttc ccctctcgcc aaaggaatgc aaggtctgtt
    13921 gaatgtcgtg aaggaagcag ttcctctgga agcttcttga agacaaacaa cgtctgtagc
    13981 gaccctttgc aggcagcgga accccccacc tggcgacagg tgcctctgcg gccaaaagcc
    14041 acgtgtataa gatacacctg caaaggcggc acaaccccag tgccacgttg tgagttggat
    14101 agttgtggaa agagtcaaat ggctctcctc aagcgtattc aacaaggggc tgaaggatgc
    14161 ccagaaggta ccccattgta tgggatctga tctggggcct cggtgcacat gctttacatg
    14221 tgtttagtcg aggttaaaaa aacgtctagg ccccccgaac cacggggacg tggttttcct
    14281 ttgaaaaaca cgataatacc atgaccgagt acaagcccac ggtgcgcctc gccacccgcg
    14341 acgacgtccc cagggccgta cgcaccctcg ccgccgcgtt cgccgactac cccgccacgc
    14401 gccacaccgt cgatccggac cgccacatcg agcgggtcac cgagctgcaa gaactcttcc
    14461 tcacgcgcgt cgggctcgac atcggcaagg tgtgggtcgc ggacgacggc gccgcggtgg
    14521 cggtctggac cacgccggag agcgtcgaag cgggggcggt gttcgccgag atcggcccgc
    14581 gcatggccga gttgagcggt tcccggctgg ccgcgcagca acagatggaa ggcctcctgg
    14641 cgccgcaccg gcccaaggag cccgcgtggt tcctggccac cgtcggcgtc tcgcccgacc
    14701 accagggcaa gggtctgggc agcgccgtcg tgctccccgg agtggaggcg gccgagcgcg
    14761 ccggggtgcc cgccttcctg gagacctccg cgccccgcaa cctccccttc tacgagcggc
    14821 tcggcttcac cgtcaccgcc gacgtcgagg tgcccgaagg accgcgcacc tggtgcatga
    14881 cccgcaagcc cggtgcctga gaattggcaa gctgcttaca tagaactcgc ggcgattggc
    14941 atgccgcctt aaaattttta ttttattttt cttttctttt ccgaatcgga ttttgttttt
    15001 aatatttcaa aaaaaaaaaa aaaaaaaaaa aaaacgcgtc gaggggaatt aattcttgaa
    15061 gacgaaaggg ccaggtggca cttttcgggg aaatgtgcgc ggaaccccta tttgtttatt
    15121 tttctaaata cattcaaata tgtatccgct catgagacaa taaccctgat aaatgcttca
    15181 ataatattga aaaaggaaga gtatgagtat tcaacatttc cgtgtcgccc ttattccctt
    15241 ttttgcggca ttttgccttc ctgtttttgc tcacccagaa acgctggtga aagtaaaaga
    15301 tgctgaagat cagttgggtg cacgagtggg ttacatcgaa ctggatctca acagcggtaa
    15361 gatccttgag agttttcgcc ccgaagaacg ttttccaatg atgagcactt ttaaagttct
    15421 gctatgtggc gcggtattat cccgtgttga cgccgggcaa gagcaactcg gtcgccgcat
    15481 acactattct cagaatgact tggttgagta ctcaccagtc acagaaaagc atcttacgga
    15541 tggcatgaca gtaagagaat tatgcagtgc tgccataacc atgagtgata acactgcggc
    15601 caacttactt ctgacaacga tcggaggacc gaaggagcta accgcttttt tgcacaacat
    15661 gggggatcat gtaactcgcc ttgatcgttg ggaaccggag ctgaatgaag ccataccaaa
    15721 cgacgagcgt gacaccacga tgcctgtagc aatggcaaca acgttgcgca aactattaac
    15781 tggcgaacta cttactctag cttcccggca acaattaata gactggatgg aggcggataa
    15841 agttgcagga ccacttctgc gctcggccct tccggctggc tggtttattg ctgataaatc
    15901 tggagccggt gagcgtgggt ctcgcggtat cattgcagca ctggggccag atggtaagcc
    15961 ctcccgtatc gtagttatct acacgacggg gagtcaggca actatggatg aacgaaatag
    16021 acagatcgct gagataggtg cctcactgat taagcattgg taactgtcag accaagttta
    16081 ctcatatata ctttagattg atttaaaact tcatttttaa tttaaaagga tctaggtgaa
    16141 gatccttttt gataatctca tgaccaaaat cccttaacgt gagttttcgt tccactgagc
    16201 gtcagacccc gtagaaaaga tcaaaggatc ttcttgagat cctttttttc tgcgcgtaat
    16261 ctgctgcttg caaacaaaaa aaccaccgct accagcggtg gtttgtttgc cggatcaaga
    16321 gctaccaact ctttttccga aggtaactgg cttcagcaga gcgcagatac caaatactgt
    16381 ccttctagtg tagccgtagt taggccacca cttcaagaac tctgtagcac cgcctacata
    16441 cctcgctctg ctaatcctgt taccagtggc tgctgccagt ggcgataagt cgtgtcttac
    16501 cgggttggac tcaagacgat agttaccgga taaggcgcag cggtcgggct gaacgggggg
    16561 ttcgtgcaca cagcccagct tggagcgaac gacctacacc gaactgagat acctacagcg
    16621 tgagcattga gaaagcgcca cgcttcccga agggagaaag gcggacaggt atccggtaag
    16681 cggcagggtc ggaacaggag agcgcacgag ggagcttcca gggggaaacg cctggtatct
    16741 ttatagtcct gtcgggtttc gccacctctg acttgagcgt cgatttttgt gatgctcgtc
    16801 aggggggcgg agcctatgga aaaacgccag caacgcgagc tcgatttagg tgacactata
    16861 g
//
