[The description below was written by a language model from this plasmid's Addgene catalogue record and the feature table of its GenBank file.]
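Description:
SP6-VEE-OKS-iG is a 16.9 kb circular plasmid that serves as a DNA template for producing a self-replicating Venezuelan equine encephalitis (VEE) virus RNA replicon intended for RNA-based reprogramming of human cells to induced pluripotent stem cells. It is built on the SP6-VEE-IRES-puro backbone and is propagated in E. coli through a high-copy ColE1/pUC-type origin with ampicillin selection from the bla gene. A bacteriophage SP6 promoter sits immediately upstream of the replicon start, so the full-length replicon RNA can be transcribed in vitro with SP6 RNA polymerase and then introduced into mammalian cells.

The 5' portion of the replicon, roughly the first 7.5 kb, encodes the VEE nonstructural proteins nsP1 to nsP4, which form the viral RNA replicase, followed by the 26S subgenomic promoter. In place of the viral structural genes, the 3' open reading frame carries the payload. Human OCT4, KLF4 and SOX2 are joined in one reading frame by T2A and E2A peptides, which cause ribosomal skipping and yield separate proteins. An IRES then drives translation of human GLIS1, and a second IRES drives the puromycin N-acetyltransferase gene. Kozak consensus sequences precede the OCT4 and GLIS1 coding regions, and the replicon ends with the VEE 3' UTR and a poly(A) tail.

Once inside cells, the replicase amplifies the RNA and transcribes the subgenomic message, sustaining expression of all four reprogramming factors from a single RNA species without a DNA intermediate, while puromycin allows selection of cells that retain the replicon. The automated feature table does not annotate the nsP genes, reprogramming factors or IRES elements; these come from the depositor's feature summary.
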