Addgene plasmid #58975: SP6-VEE-OKS-iG
Purpose: RNA-based iPSC generation. VEE RNA replicon 3'ORF encoding OCT4, KLF4, SOX2 separated by 2A peptides followed by an IRES then GLIS1 and a second IRES and PuroR ORF
Depositing lab: Steven Dowdy. Depositing organization: University of California, San Diego (UCSD). Publication: Efficient generation of human iPSCs by a synthetic self-replicative RNA. Yoshioka N, Gros E, Li HR, Kumar S, Deacon DC, Maron C, Muotri AR, Chi NC, Fu XD, Yu BD, Dowdy SF. Cell Stem Cell. 2013 Aug 1;13(2):246-54. doi: 10.1016/j.stem.2013.06.001. PubMed 23910086.
Backbone
  Vector backbone: SP6-VEE-IRES-puro (Addgene plasmid 58971)
  Backbone manufacturer: Dowdy lab
  Vector type: Mammalian Expression ; Venezuelan equine encephalitis (VEE) virus RNA replicon
  Selectable markers: Puromycin
Growth in bacteria
  Bacterial resistance: Ampicillin, 100 μg/mL
  Growth temperature: 37°C
  Growth strain: DH5alpha
  Copy number: Unknown
Gene/Insert 1
  Gene/Insert name: Oct4
  Species: H. sapiens (human)
  Entrez Gene: POU5F1 (a.k.a. OCT3, OCT4, OCT4Borf1, OTF-3, OTF3, OTF4, Oct-3, Oct-4, Oct3/4)
Gene/Insert 2
  Gene/Insert name: Klf4 (alt name: Kruppel-like factor 4)
  Species: H. sapiens (human)
  Entrez Gene: KLF4 (a.k.a. EZF, GKLF)
Gene/Insert 3
  Gene/Insert name: Sox2 (alt name: SRY (sex determining region Y)-box 2)
  Species: H. sapiens (human)
  Entrez Gene: SOX2 (a.k.a. ANOP3, MCOPS3)
Gene/Insert 4
  Gene/Insert name: GLIS (alt name: GLIS family zinc finger 1)
  Species: H. sapiens (human)
  Entrez Gene: GLIS1
Terms and licenses: Academic/Nonprofit Terms; Industry Terms: Not Available to Industry
Depositor comments: Summary of features: 1-7561: VEE RNA replicases (nsP1, nsP2, nsP3, nsP4 and 26S promoter) 7592-8671: human Oct4 8678-8731: T2A peptide sequence 8738-10147: human Klf4 10154-10213: E2A peptide sequence 10223-11176: human Sox2 11195-11805: IRES sequence 11818-13680: human Glis1 13689-14300: IRES sequence 14301-14900: Puromycin resistance gene 14907-15034: VEE 3’UTR and poly A tail 15203-16063: Ampicillin resistance gene 16844-16861: SP6 promoter
How to cite: SP6-VEE-OKS-iG was a gift from Steven Dowdy (Addgene plasmid # 58975 ; http://n2t.net/addgene:58975 ; RRID:Addgene_58975)
