>Addgene plasmid #58975 | SP6-VEE-OKS-iG | addgene partial sequence | sequence record 93390 | pBR322ori-F 5'-GGGAAACGCCTGGTATCTTT-3'
GGGGCGGAGCCTATGGAAAAACGCCAGCAACGCGAGCTCGATTTAGGTGACACTATAGATGGGCGGCGCA
TGAGAGAAGCCCAGACCAATTACCTACCCAAAATGGAGAAAGTTCACGTTGACATCGAGGAAGACAGCCC
ATTCCTCAGAGCTTTGCAGCGGAGCTTCCCGCAGTTTGAGGTAGAAGCCAAGCAGGTCACTGATAATGAC
CATGCTAATGCCAGAGCGTTTTCGCATCTGGCTTCAAAACTGATCGAAACGGAGGTGGACCCATCCGACA
CGATCCTTGACATTGGAAGTGCGCCCGCCCGCAGAATGTATTCTAAGCACAAGTATCATTGTATCTGTCC
GATGAGATGTGCGGAAGATCCGGACAGATTGTATAAGTATGCAACTAAGCTGAAGAAAAACTGTAAGGAA
ATAACTGATAAGGAATTGGACAAGAAAATGAAGGAGCTGGCCGCCGTCATGAGCGACCCTGACCTGGAAA
CTGAGACTATGTGCCTCCACGACGACGAGTCGTGTCGCTACGAAGGGCAAGTCGCTGTTTACCAGGATGT
ATACGCGGTTGACGGACCGACAAGTCTCTATCACCAAGCCAATAAGGGAGTTAGAGTCGCCTACTGGATA
GGCTTTGACACCACCCCTTTTATGTTTAAGAACTTGGCTGGAGCATATCCATCATACTCTACCAACTGGG
CCGACGAAACCGTGTTAACGGCTCGTAACATAGGCCTATGCAGCTCTGACGTTATGGAGCGGTCACGTAG
AGGGATGTCCATTCTTAGAAAGAAGTATTTGAAACCATCCAACAATGTTCTATTCTCTGTTGGC
