>Addgene plasmid #58975 | SP6-VEE-OKS-iG | addgene partial sequence | sequence record 93408 | hGLIS1-F 5'-GCCTTCCTGCTACCTTCTGG-3'
ACCTCCCCGAGGGCAGCCTGAAGCGGTGCTGCGTCTTGGGCCTACCCCCCACCTCCCCAGCCTCCTCCTC
ACCCTGTGCCTCCTCCGACGTCACCTCCATCATCCGCTCCTCCCAGACGTCTCTGGTCACCTGTGTAAAT
GGACTCCGGAGCCCCCCTCTGACGGGAGATCTGGGGGGCCCTTCCAAGCGGGCCCGGCCTGGCCCTGCAT
CGACGGACAGCCATGAGGGCAGCTTGCAACTTGAAGCCTGCCGGAAGGCGAGCTTCCTGAAGCAGGAACC
CGCGGATGAGTTTTCAGAGCTCTTTGGGCCTCACCAGCAGGGCCTGCCGCCCCCCTATCCCCTGTCTCAG
TTGCCGCCTGGCCCAAGCCTTGGAGGCCTGGGGCTGGGCCTGGCAGGCAGGGTGGTGGCCGGGCGGCAGG
CGTGCCGCTGGGTGGACTGCTGTGCAGCCTATGAGCAGCAGGAGGAGCTGGTGCGGCACATCGAGAAGAG
CCACATCGACCAGCGCAAGGGCGAGGACTTCACCTGCTTCTGGGCTGGCTGCGTGCGCCGCTACAAGCCC
TTCAACGCCCGCTACAAGCTGCTCATCCACATGCGAGTGCACTCGGGCGAGAAGCCCAACAAGTGCATGT
TTGAAGGCTGCAGCAAGGCCTTCTCACGGCTGGAGAACCTCAAGATCCACCTGA
