>Addgene plasmid #58975 | SP6-VEE-OKS-iG | addgene partial sequence | sequence record 93607 | hSOX2-r 5'-gttcatgtgcgcgtaactgt-3'
ACCCCGCTCGCCATGCTATTGCCGCCGGGGGCCAGCAGCCCGCCGGGCAGCGTGTACTTATCCTTCTTCA
TGAGCGTCTTGGTTTTCCGCCGGGGCCGGTATTTATAATCCGGGTGCTCCTTCATGTGCAGCGCTCGCAG
CCGCTTAGCCTCGTCGATGAACGGCCGCTTCTCCGTCTCCGACAAAAGTTTCCACTCGGCGCCCAGGCGC
TTGCTGATCTCCGAGTTGTGCATCTTGGGGTTCTCCTGGGCCATCTTGCGCCGCTGCCCGCGGGACCACA
CCATGAAGGCATTCATGGGCCGCTTGACGCGGTCCGGGCTGTTTTTCTGGTTGCCGCCGGCCGCCGCCGC
GGTGGAGTTGCCGCCGCCGCCCCCCGAAGTTTGCTGCGGGCCCGGCGGCTTCAGCTCCGTCTCCATCATG
TTGTACATGGGCGCGCCAGGACCGGGGTTACTTTCAACATCGCCAGCGAGTTTCAACAAAGCGTAGTTAG
TACATTGTCTAGAAAAATGCCTCTTCATGTGTAAGGCGAGGTGGTCCGACCTGGAAAATGCTCGGTCGCA
TTTTTGGCACTGGAACGGGCGGTGCCCCGTGTGTTTACGGTAGTGCCTGGTCAGTTCATCTGAGCGGGCG
AATTTCCATCCACAGCCGTCCCAGTCACAGTGGTAAGGTTTCTCACCTGTGTGGGTTCGCAGGTGTGCCT
TGAGATGGGAACTCTTTGTGTAGGTTTTGCCGCAGCCCGCGTAATCA
