>Addgene plasmid #58975 | SP6-VEE-OKS-iG | addgene partial sequence | sequence record 93608 | hKLF4-R 5'-ggtcagcgaattggagagaa-3'
GGTCTCTCTCCGAGGTAGGGGCGCCAGGTTGCTACCGCCGCAAGCCGCACCGGCTCCGCCGCTCTCCAGG
TCTGTGGCCACGGTCGCCGCCGCCAGGTCATAGGGGCGGCCGGGAAGCACTGGGGGAAGTCGCTTCATGT
GGGAGAGCTCCTCCCGCCAGCGGTTATTCGGGGCACCTGCTTGACGCAGTGTCTTCTCCCTTCCCGCCGG
GCCAGACGCGAACGTGGAGAAAGATGGGAGCAGCGCGTCGCTGACAGCCATCAATTGTGGGCCAGGATTC
TCCTCGACGTCACCGCATGTTAGCAGACTTCCTCTGCCCTCACTAGAGTTTGAATGCATGGGAGAGCCCA
GAGTGGTGACGGAGACAGGGGGAAAGGCTTCCCCCTCAGGGAAAGGGACCGAGGAGTACAGTGCAGTGAA
GTGAGGGCTCCCATAGCCTGGGGTACCAAAATGGGGCCCTGGGGCCAGAGGAAAGGACACTGGTCCCCCT
GAGAAAGGAGACCCAGCAGCCTCAAAATCCTCTCGTTGTGCATAGTCGCTGCTTGATCGCTTGCCCTTCT
GGCGCCGGTTACAGAACCACACTCGGACCACATCCTTCTCGAGCCCAAGCTGCTGGGCGATGTGGCTGAT
CTGCTGCAGTGTGGGTTTCGGGCACTGCAGGAACAAATTCTCCAGGTTGCCTCTCACTCGGTTCTCGATA
CTGGTTCGCTTTCTCTTTCGGGCCTGCACGAGGGTTTCTGCTTTGCATATCTCCTGAAGATTTTCATTGT
TGTCAGCTTCCTCCACCCACTTCTGCA
