>Addgene plasmid #58975 | SP6-VEE-OKS-iG | addgene partial sequence | sequence record 93609 | hOct4-R 5'-ctggttcgctttctctttcg-3'
TTCATTGTTGTCAGCTTCCTCCACCCACTTCTGCAGCAAGGGCCGCAGCTTACACATGTTCTTGAAGCTA
AGCTGCAGAGCCTCAAAGCGGCAGATGGTCGTTTGGCTGAATACCTTCCCAAATAGAACCCCCAGGGTGA
GCCCCACATCGGCCTGTGTATATCCCAGGGTGATCCTCTTCTGCTTCAGGAGCTTGGCAAATTGCTCGAG
TTCTTTCTGCAGAGCTTTGATGTCCTGGGACTCCTCCGGGTTTTGCTCCAGCTTCTCCTTCTCCAGCTTC
ACGGCACCAGGGGTGACGGTGCAGGGCTCCGGGGAGGCCCCATCGGAGTTGCTCTCCACCCCGACTCCTG
CTTCGCCCTCAGGCTGAGAGGTCTCCAAGCCGCCTTGGGGCACTAGCCCCACTCCAACCTGGGGCCCACA
GTACGCCATCCCCCCACAGAACTCATACGGCGGGGGGCATGGGGGAATCCCCCACACCTCAGAGCCTGGC
CCAACCCCCGGCCCGATTCCTGGCCCTCCAGGAGGGCCTTGGAAGCTTAGCCAGGTCCGAGGATCAACCC
AGCCCGGCTCCGGCCCCCCTGGCCCATCACCTCCACCACCTGGAGGGGGCGAGAAGGCGAAATCCGAAGC
CAGGTGTCCCGCCATGGTGGCGAATTCACGCGCCCATATGCTAGACTTGGCGGACTAGACTATGTCGTAG
TCCATTCAGGTTAGCCGTAGAGAGTTATAGGGGCCCCTCTCAGGTAGCTGAATGATTTAACACTGCTAGC
TAGAGTAGTCATGGCCA
